Addgene plasmid #186748: peGFP-N1-Cofilin-S41E
Purpose: Expresses S41E phosphomimetic GFP-tagged human cofilin in mammalian cells
Depositing lab: Geert van den Bogaart. Depositing organization: University of Groningen. Publication: Atypical cofilin signaling drives dendritic cell migration through the extracellular matrix via nuclear deformation. Warner H, Franciosa G, van der Borg G, Coenen B, Faas F, Koenig C, de Boer R, Classens R, Maassen S, Baranov MV, Mahajan S, Dabral D, Bianchi F, van Hilten N, Risselada HJ, Roos WH, Olsen JV, Cano LQ, van den Bogaart G. Cell Rep. 2024 Feb 27;43(3):113866. doi: 10.1016/j.celrep.2024.113866. PubMed 38416638.
Backbone
  Vector backbone: pEGFP-N1
  Vector type: Mammalian Expression
Growth in bacteria
  Bacterial resistance: Kanamycin, 50 μg/mL
  Growth temperature: 37°C
  Growth strain: DH5alpha
  Copy number: High Copy
Gene/Insert
  Gene/Insert name: Cofilin-1 (alt names: p18; CFL1)
  Species: H. sapiens (human)
  Mutation: Changed serine 41 to glutamic acid
  GenBank ID: NM_005507.2
  Entrez Gene: CFL1 (a.k.a. CFL, HEL-S-15, cofilin)
  Promoter: CMV
  Tag / fusion protein: GFP (C terminal on insert)
  Cloning method: Restriction Enzyme; 5′ cloning site EcoRI (unknown if destroyed); 3′ cloning site BamHI (unknown if destroyed)
  Sequencing primers: 5′ TAACAACTCCGCCCCATT; 3′ GTCCAGCTCGACCAGGATGGG
Resource information
  A portion of this plasmid was derived from a plasmid made by: Synthetic gene
Terms and licenses: Academic/Nonprofit Terms; Industry Terms: Not Available to Industry
How to cite: peGFP-N1-Cofilin-S41E was a gift from Geert van den Bogaart (Addgene plasmid # 186748 ; http://n2t.net/addgene:186748 ; RRID:Addgene_186748)
