[The description below was written by a language model from this plasmid's Addgene catalogue record and pLannotate feature annotations shown in this document.]
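Description:
peGFP-N1-Cofilin-S41E is a mammalian expression plasmid of about 5.2 kb built on the pEGFP-N1 backbone and designed to produce human cofilin-1 (CFL1) fused at its C terminus to EGFP. The cofilin coding sequence, which derives from a synthetic gene, was inserted between the EcoRI and BamHI sites of the multiple cloning site. It sits directly downstream of the human cytomegalovirus immediate-early enhancer and promoter and upstream of the EGFP open reading frame, so that a single cofilin-EGFP fusion transcript is made and terminated by the SV40 polyadenylation signal. The insert carries a serine 41 to glutamic acid substitution, described in the record as a phosphomimetic change: the acidic residue is meant to imitate constitutive phosphorylation at that position.

In bacteria the plasmid is maintained at high copy number through a ColE1/pUC-type origin and selected with kanamycin. The same Tn5 aminoglycoside phosphotransferase gene (NeoR/KanR) is driven by tandem bacterial (bla) and SV40 early promoters and followed by the HSV TK poly(A) signal, so it can also confer G418 resistance in mammalian cells. An f1 origin is present as well. Several short annotated fragments (RSF ori, large T antigen, ble, bGH poly(A)) appear to be partial matches within backbone sequence rather than functional elements.

The construct is used to express and visualise the S41E cofilin variant in transfected mammalian cells. The associated publication concerns atypical cofilin signalling in dendritic cell migration through the extracellular matrix and nuclear deformation, a setting in which the fluorescent phosphomimetic would allow the consequences of modification at serine 41 for this actin-binding, filament-depolymerising protein to be examined.
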