Features (pLannotate 1.2.2; 16 found; start..end, strand, type, name):
     35..94      +  rep_origin     RSF ori (fragment): Plasmids containing the RSF 1030 origin of replication can be propagated in E. coli cells that contain additional plasmids with compatible origins.
    162..465     +  enhancer       CMV enhancer: human cytomegalovirus immediate early enhancer
    466..669     +  promoter       CMV promoter: human cytomegalovirus (CMV) immediate early promoter
    692..735     +  misc_feature   MCS (fragment): multiple cloning site
    736..1233    +  CDS            CFL1: COF1_HUMAN - Also known as CFL. Experimental evidence at protein level: Swiss-Prot protein existence level 1. Binds to F-actin and exhibits pH-sensitive F-actin depolymerizing activity (PubMed:11812157). In conjunction with the subcortical maternal complex (SCMC), plays an essential role for zygotes to progress beyond the first embryonic cell divisions via regulation of actin dynamics (PubMed:15580268). Required for the centralization of the mitotic spindle and symmetric division of zygotes (By similarity). Plays a role in the regulation of cell morphology and cytoskeletal organization in epit
   1255..1974    +  CDS            EGFP: the original enhanced GFP (Yang et al., 1996) mammalian codon-optimized
   1991..2074    +  CDS            large T antigen (fragment): large T antigen from SV40 (simian virus 40)
   2097..2218    +  polyA_signal   SV40 poly(A) signal: SV40 polyadenylation signal
   2252..2680    -  rep_origin     f1 ori (sequence partly withheld): f1 bacteriophage origin of replication; arrow indicates direction of (+) strand synthesis
   2707..2811    +  promoter       AmpR promoter: bla
   2813..3170    +  promoter       SV40 promoter: SV40 enhancer and early promoter
   3205..3999    +  CDS            NeoR/KanR: aminoglycoside phosphotransferase from Tn5; aph(3')-II (or nptII); confers resistance to neomycin, kanamycin, and G418 (Geneticin®)
   4020..4172    +  CDS            ble (fragment): BLE_KLEPN - Experimental evidence at protein level: Swiss-Prot protein existence level 1. Binding protein with a strong affinity to the bleomycin family of antibiotics. Binds to CL990; an antimitotic-antibiotic compound. From Klebsiella pneumoniae.
   4231..4278    +  polyA_signal   HSV TK poly(A) signal: herpes simplex virus thymidine kinase polyadenylation signal (Cole and Stacy, 1985)
   4369..4385    -  polyA_signal   bGH poly(A) signal (fragment): bovine growth hormone polyadenylation signal
   4607..5195    +  rep_origin     ori: high-copy-number ColE1/pMB1/pBR322/pUC origin of replication
>Addgene plasmid #186748 | peGFP-N1-Cofilin-S41E | addgene full sequence | sequence record 372879 | Addgene NGS Result
CGGCCTTTTTACGGTTCCTGGCCTTTTGCTGGCCTTTTGCTCACATGTTCTTTCCTGCGTTATCCCCTGA
TTCTGTGGATAACCGTATTACCGCCATGCATTAGTTATTAATAGTAATCAATTACGGGGTCATTAGTTCA
TAGCCCATATATGGAGTTCCGCGTTACATAACTTACGGTAAATGGCCCGCCTGGCTGACCGCCCAACGAC
CCCCGCCCATTGACGTCAATAATGACGTATGTTCCCATAGTAACGCCAATAGGGACTTTCCATTGACGTC
AATGGGTGGAGTATTTACGGTAAACTGCCCACTTGGCAGTACATCAAGTGTATCATATGCCAAGTACGCC
CCCTATTGACGTCAATGACGGTAAATGGCCCGCCTGGCATTATGCCCAGTACATGACCTTATGGGACTTT
CCTACTTGGCAGTACATCTACGTATTAGTCATCGCTATTACCATGGTGATGCGGTTTTGGCAGTACATCA
ATGGGCGTGGATAGCGGTTTGACTCACGGGGATTTCCAAGTCTCCACCCCATTGACGTCAATGGGAGTTT
GTTTTGGCACCAAAATCAACGGGACTTTCCAAAATGTCGTAACAACTCCGCCCCATTGACGCAAATGGGC
GGTAGGCGTGTACGGTGGGAGGTCTATATAAGCAGAGCTGGTTTAGTGAACCGTCAGATCCGCTAGCGCT
ACCGGACTCAGATCTCGAGCTCAAGCTTCGAATTCATGGCCTCCGGTGTGGCTGTCTCTGATGGTGTCAT
CAAGGTGTTCAACGACATGAAGGTGCGTAAGTCTTCAACGCCAGAGGAGGTGAAGAAGCGCAAGAAGGCG
GTGCTCTTCTGCCTGGAAGAGGACAAGAAGAACATCATCCTGGAGGAGGGCAAGGAGATCCTGGTGGGCG
ATGTGGGCCAGACTGTCGACGATCCCTACGCCACCTTTGTCAAGATGCTGCCAGATAAGGACTGCCGCTA
TGCCCTCTATGATGCAACCTATGAGACCAAGGAGAGCAAGAAGGAGGATCTGGTGTTTATCTTCTGGGCC
CCCGAGTCTGCGCCCCTTAAGAGCAAAATGATTTATGCCAGCTCCAAGGACGCCATCAAGAAGAAGCTGA
CAGGGATCAAGCATGAATTGCAAGCAAACTGCTACGAGGAGGTCAAGGACCGCTGCACCCTGGCAGAGAA
GCTGGGGGGCAGTGCGGTCATCTCCCTGGAGGGCAAGCCTTTGTGGGATCCACCGGTCGCCACCATGGTG
AGCAAGGGCGAGGAGCTGTTCACCGGGGTGGTGCCCATCCTGGTCGAGCTGGACGGCGACGTAAACGGCC
ACAAGTTCAGCGTGTCCGGCGAGGGCGAGGGCGATGCCACCTACGGCAAGCTGACCCTGAAGTTCATCTG
CACCACCGGCAAGCTGCCCGTGCCCTGGCCCACCCTCGTGACCACCCTGACCTACGGCGTGCAGTGCTTC
AGCCGCTACCCCGACCACATGAAGCAGCACGACTTCTTCAAGTCCGCCATGCCCGAAGGCTACGTCCAGG
AGCGCACCATCTTCTTCAAGGACGACGGCAACTACAAGACCCGCGCCGAGGTGAAGTTCGAGGGCGACAC
CCTGGTGAACCGCATCGAGCTGAAGGGCATCGACTTCAAGGAGGACGGCAACATCCTGGGGCACAAGCTG
GAGTACAACTACAACAGCCACAACGTCTATATCATGGCCGACAAGCAGAAGAACGGCATCAAGGTGAACT
TCAAGATCCGCCACAACATCGAGGACGGCAGCGTGCAGCTCGCCGACCACTACCAGCAGAACACCCCCAT
CGGCGACGGCCCCGTGCTGCTGCCCGACAACCACTACCTGAGCACCCAGTCCGCCCTGAGCAAAGACCCC
AACGAGAAGCGCGATCACATGGTCCTGCTGGAGTTCGTGACCGCCGCCGGGATCACTCTCGGCATGGACG
AGCTGTACAAGTAAAGCGGCCGCGACTCTAGATCATAATCAGCCATACCACATTTGTAGAGGTTTTACTT
GCTTTAAAAAACCTCCCACACCTCCCCCTGAACCTGAAACATAAAATGAATGCAATTGTTGTTGTTAACT
TGTTTATTGCAGCTTATAATGGTTACAAATAAAGCAATAGCATCACAAATTTCACAAATAAAGCATTTTT
TTCACTGCATTCTAGTTGTGGTTTGTCCAAACTCATCAATGTATCTTAAGGCGTAAATTGTAAGCGTTAA
TATTTTGTTAAAATTCGCGTTAAATTTTTGTTAAATCAGCTCATTTTTTAACCAATAGGCCGAAATCGGC
AAAATCCCTTATAAATCAAAAGAATAGACCGAGATAGGGT
[37 nt withheld, positions 2351-2387]
AAAGAACGTGGACTCCAACGTCAAAGG
[49 nt withheld, positions 2415-2463]
T
[91 nt withheld, positions 2465-2555]
G
[124 nt withheld, positions 2557-2680]
CAGGTGGCACTTTTCGGGGAAATGTGCGCGGAACCCCTATTTGTTTATTTTTCTAAATACATTCAAATAT
GTATCCGCTCATGAGACAATAACCCTGATAAATGCTTCAATAATATTGAAAAAGGAAGAGTCCTGAGGCG
GAAAGAACCAGCTGTGGAATGTGTGTCAGTTAGGGTGTGGAAAGTCCCCAGGCTCCCCAGCAGGCAGAAG
TATGCAAAGCATGCATCTCAATTAGTCAGCAACCAGGTGTGGAAAGTCCCCAGGCTCCCCAGCAGGCAGA
AGTATGCAAAGCATGCATCTCAATTAGTCAGCAACCATAGTCCCGCCCCTAACTCCGCCCATCCCGCCCC
TAACTCCGCCCAGTTCCGCCCATTCTCCGCCCCATGGCTGACTAATTTTTTTTATTTATGCAGAGGCCGA
GGCCGCCTCGGCCTCTGAGCTATTCCAGAAGTAGTGAGGAGGCTTTTTTGGAGGCCTAGGCTTTTGCAAA
GATCGATCAAGAGACAGGATGAGGATCGTTTCGCATGATTGAACAAGATGGATTGCACGCAGGTTCTCCG
GCCGCTTGGGTGGAGAGGCTATTCGGCTATGACTGGGCACAACAGACAATCGGCTGCTCTGATGCCGCCG
TGTTCCGGCTGTCAGCGCAGGGGCGCCCGGTTCTTTTTGTCAAGACCGACCTGTCCGGTGCCCTGAATGA
ACTGCAAGACGAGGCAGCGCGGCTATCGTGGCTGGCCACGACGGGCGTTCCTTGCGCAGCTGTGCTCGAC
GTTGTCACTGAAGCGGGAAGGGACTGGCTGCTATTGGGCGAAGTGCCGGGGCAGGATCTCCTGTCATCTC
ACCTTGCTCCTGCCGAGAAAGTATCCATCATGGCTGATGCAATGCGGCGGCTGCATACGCTTGATCCGGC
TACCTGCCCATTCGACCACCAAGCGAAACATCGCATCGAGCGAGCACGTACTCGGATGGAAGCCGGTCTT
GTCGATCAGGATGATCTGGACGAAGAGCATCAGGGGCTCGCGCCAGCCGAACTGTTCGCCAGGCTCAAGG
CGAGCATGCCCGACGGCGAGGATCTCGTCGTGACCCATGGCGATGCCTGCTTGCCGAATATCATGGTGGA
AAATGGCCGCTTTTCTGGATTCATCGACTGTGGCCGGCTGGGTGTGGCGGACCGCTATCAGGACATAGCG
TTGGCTACCCGTGATATTGCTGAAGAGCTTGGCGGCGAATGGGCTGACCGCTTCCTCGTGCTTTACGGTA
TCGCCGCTCCCGATTCGCAGCGCATCGCCTTCTATCGCCTTCTTGACGAGTTCTTCTGAGCGGGACTCTG
GGGTTCGAAATGACCGACCAAGCGACGCCCAACCTGCCATCACGAGATTTCGATTCCACCGCCGCCTTCT
ATGAAAGGTTGGGCTTCGGAATCGTTTTCCGGGACGCCGGCTGGATGATCCTCCAGCGCGGGGATCTCAT
GCTGGAGTTCTTCGCCCACCCTAGGGGGAGGCTAACTGAAACACGGAAGGAGACAATACCGGAAGGAACC
CGCGCTATGACGGCAATAAAAAGACAGAATAAAACGCACGGTGTTGGGTCGTTTGTTCATAAACGCGGGG
TTCGGTCCCAGGGCTGGCACTCTGTCGATACCCCACCGAGACCCCATTGGGGCCAATACGCCCGCGTTTC
TTCCTTTTCCCCACCCCACCCCCCAAGTTCGGGTGAAGGCCCAGGGCTCGCAGCCAACGTCGGGGCGGCA
GGCCCTGCCATAGCCTCAGGTTACTCATATATACTTTAGATTGATTTAAAACTTCATTTTTAATTTAAAA
GGATCTAGGTGAAGATCCTTTTTGATAATCTCATGACCAAAATCCCTTAACGTGAGTTTTCGTTCCACTG
AGCGTCAGACCCCGTAGAAAAGATCAAAGGATCTTCTTGAGATCCTTTTTTTCTGCGCGTAATCTGCTGC
TTGCAAACAAAAAAACCACCGCTACCAGCGGTGGTTTGTTTGCCGGATCAAGAGCTACCAACTCTTTTTC
CGAAGGTAACTGGCTTCAGCAGAGCGCAGATACCAAATACTGTTCTTCTAGTGTAGCCGTAGTTAGGCCA
CCACTTCAAGAACTCTGTAGCACCGCCTACATACCTCGCTCTGCTAATCCTGTTACCAGTGGCTGCTGCC
AGTGGCGATAAGTCGTGTCTTACCGGGTTGGACTCAAGACGATAGTTACCGGATAAGGCGCAGCGGTCGG
GCTGAACGGGGGGTTCGTGCACACAGCCCAGCTTGGAGCGAACGACCTACACCGAACTGAGATACCTACA
GCGTGAGCTATGAGAAAGCGCCACGCTTCCCGAAGGGAGAAAGGCGGACAGGTATCCGGTAAGCGGCAGG
GTCGGAACAGGAGAGCGCACGAGGGAGCTTCCAGGGGGAAACGCCTGGTATCTTTATAGTCCTGTCGGGT
TTCGCCACCTCTGACTTGAGCGTCGATTTTTGTGATGCTCGTCAGGGGGGCGGAGCCTATGGAAAAACGC
CAGCAACG
